Addgene plasmid #122002: pNIA-CEN-FLAG-LANS1-Set2
Purpose: FLAG-LANS-Set2: FLAG-tagged LANS1-Set2 for light control of Set2 localization in yeast
Depositing lab: Brian Kuhlman. Depositing organization: University of North Carolina at Chapel Hill. Publication: An optogenetic switch for the Set2 methyltransferase provides evidence for transcription-dependent and -independent dynamics of H3K36 methylation. Lerner AM, Hepperla AJ, Keele GR, Meriesh HA, Yumerefendi H, Restrepo D, Zimmerman S, Bear JE, Kuhlman B, Davis IJ, Strahl BD. Genome Res. 2020 Nov;30(11):1605-1617. doi: 10.1101/gr.264283.120. Epub 2020 Oct 5. PubMed 33020206.
Backbone
  Vector backbone: pNIA-CEN
  Backbone size w/o insert (bp): 8138
  Total vector size (bp): 10808
  Vector type: Yeast Expression, Synthetic Biology
  Selectable markers: LEU2
Growth in bacteria
  Bacterial resistance: Ampicillin, 100 μg/mL
  Growth temperature: 37°C
  Growth strain: DH5alpha
  Copy number: High Copy
Gene/Insert
  Gene/Insert name: histone methyltransferase SET2 (alt name: FLAG-LANS-Set2)
  Species: S. cerevisiae (budding yeast)
  Insert size (bp): 2670
  Mutation: Set2 point mutations K538G, K539S, R549G, K550S, K551G
  Entrez Gene: SET2 (a.k.a. YJL168C, EZL1, KMT3)
  Promoter: ADH1
  Tag / fusion protein: FLAG (N terminal on backbone)
  Cloning method: Gibson Cloning
  Sequencing primers: 5′ GTCATTGTTCTCGTTCCCTTTCTTCCTTG; 3′ GGGACCTAGACTTCAGGTTGTCTAACTCC
Terms and licenses: Academic/Nonprofit Terms; Industry Terms: Not Available to Industry
Depositor comments: Please note: the Addgene ID for this plasmid is incorrectly listed in the publication as 122003. Addgene plasmid 122003 is mVenus-Flag-LANS-Set2 and Addgene plasmid 122002 is Flag-LANS-Set2.
How to cite: pNIA-CEN-FLAG-LANS1-Set2 was a gift from Brian Kuhlman (Addgene plasmid # 122002 ; http://n2t.net/addgene:122002 ; RRID:Addgene_122002)
