[The description below was written by a language model from this plasmid's Addgene catalogue record and pLannotate feature annotations shown in this document.]
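Description:
pNIA-CEN-FLAG-LANS1-Set2 is a low-copy yeast expression plasmid built on the pNIA-CEN backbone for optogenetic control of the Set2 histone methyltransferase in Saccharomyces cerevisiae. In yeast it is maintained through a CEN/ARS element (CEN4 centromere fused to ARS1), which gives stable, near single-copy inheritance, and is selected by the LEU2 auxotrophic marker under its own promoter. In E. coli it replicates from a high-copy ColE1/pUC-type origin and confers ampicillin resistance through β-lactamase. Remnants of cloning-vector sequence (lac promoter and operator, lacZα fragments, T3 and T7 promoters) flank the expression cassette. The catalogue lists a total size of 10,808 bp, whereas the sequenced record annotated here is 10,664 nt.

The expression cassette runs from the constitutive yeast ADH1 promoter to the CYC1 terminator and encodes an N-terminal FLAG epitope, the LANS1 module and full-length Set2. The region the automated annotation labels "miniSOG" lies where LANS1 is expected. That call most likely reflects homology between LOV-type flavin-binding domains, since LANS (light-activated nuclear shuttle) is built on a LOV2 photosensor that exposes a nuclear localization signal under blue light. Set2 carries five point mutations (K538G, K539S, R549G, K550S, K551G). The record does not state their purpose, but replacing clustered basic residues would be consistent with disabling an endogenous nuclear localization signal so that localization depends on the light switch. The stated use is light control of Set2 localization, enabling reversible gain and loss of H3K36 methylation to be followed over time, with FLAG available for detection. A sister construct additionally carries mVenus, and the depositor notes that the two plasmids' identifiers were swapped in the publication.
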