Features (pLannotate 1.2.2; 23 found; start..end, strand, type, name):
     97..118     +  protein_bind   CAP binding site: CAP binding activates transcription in the presence of cAMP. E. coli catabolite activator protein
    133..163     +  promoter       lac promoter: promoter for the E. coli lac operon
    167..189     +  protein_bind   lac operator (fragment): The lac repressor binds to the lac operator to inhibit transcription in E. coli. This inhibition can be relieved by adding lactose or isopropyl-β-D-thiogalactopyranoside (IPTG). lac repressor encoded by lacI
    232..250     +  promoter       T3 promoter: promoter for bacteriophage T3 RNA polymerase
    316..654     +  CDS            YO085_YEAST: Protein predicted: Swiss-Prot protein existence level 4. From Saccharomyces cerevisiae (strain ATCC 204508 / S288c) (Baker's yeast).
   1019..1723    +  promoter       ADH1 promoter: S. cerevisiae ADH1; promoter for alcohol dehydrogenase 1
   1777..1800    +  CDS            FLAG: FLAG® epitope tag, followed by an enterokinase cleavage site
   1885..2202    +  CDS            miniSOG: miniSOG is a basic (constitutively fluorescent) cyan fluorescent protein published in 2011, derived from Arabidopsis thaliana. It requires the cofactor flavin for fluorescence.
   2332..4530    +  CDS            SET2: SET2_YEAST - Also known as EZL1, KMT3. Experimental evidence at protein level: Swiss-Prot protein existence level 1. Histone methyltransferase that trimethylates histone H3 'Lys- 36' forming H3K36me3. Involved in transcription elongation as well as in transcription repression. The methyltransferase activity requires the recruitment to the RNA polymerase II, which is CTK1 dependent. From Saccharomyces cerevisiae (strain ATCC 204508 / S288c) (Baker's yeast).
   4552..4799    +  terminator     CYC1 terminator: S. cerevisiae CYC1; transcription terminator for CYC1
   4818..4836    -  promoter       T7 promoter: promoter for bacteriophage T7 RNA polymerase
   4844..4935    +  CDS            lacZα (fragment): LacZα fragment of β-galactosidase; lacZ fragment
   4928..4986    -  CDS            lacI (fragment): lac repressor; lacI; The lac repressor binds to the lac operator to inhibit transcription in E. coli. This inhibition can be relieved by adding lactose or isopropyl-β-D-thiogalactopyranoside (IPTG).
   5169..5757    -  rep_origin     ori: high-copy-number ColE1/pMB1/pBR322/pUC origin of replication
   5928..6788    -  CDS            AmpR: β-lactamase; bla; confers resistance to ampicillin, carbenicillin, and related antibiotics
   6789..6893    -  promoter       AmpR promoter: bla
   6999..7404    +  promoter       LEU2 promoter: S. cerevisiae LEU2
   7405..8496    +  CDS            LEU2: LEU3_YEAST - Experimental evidence at protein level: Swiss-Prot protein existence level 1. Catalyzes the oxidation of 3-carboxy-2-hydroxy-4- methylpentanoate (3-isopropylmalate) to 3-carboxy-4-methyl-2- oxopentanoate. The product decarboxylates to 4-methyl-2 oxopentanoate. From Saccharomyces cerevisiae (strain ATCC 204508 / S288c) (Baker's yeast).
   8616..8634    +  promoter       tet promoter (fragment): E. coli promoter for tetracycline efflux protein gene
   8861..10023   +  misc_feature   CEN/ARS: S. cerevisiae CEN4 centromere fused to the autonomously replicating sequence ARS1/ARS416
  10471..10581   -  CDS            RMD1 (fragment): RMD1_YEAST - Experimental evidence at protein level: Swiss-Prot protein existence level 1. Required for sporulation where it is believed to have a role in meiotic nuclear division. From Saccharomyces cerevisiae (strain ATCC 204508 / S288c) (Baker's yeast).
  10586..10637   +  misc_feature   bom (fragment): basis of mobility region from pBR322
  10643..50      -  CDS            lacZα (fragment) (across the origin): LacZα fragment of β-galactosidase; lacZ fragment
>Addgene plasmid #122002 | pNIA-CEN-FLAG-LANS1-Set2 | addgene full sequence | sequence record 238610 | Addgene NGS Result
TGTTGGGAAGGGCGATCGGTGCGGGCCTCTTCGCTATTACGCCAGCTGGCACGACAGGTTTCCCGACTGG
AAAGCGGGCAGTGAGCGCAACGCAATTAATGTGAGTTAGCTCACTCATTAGGCACCCCAGGCTTTACACT
TTATGCTTCCGGCTCGTATGTTGTGTGGAATTGTGAGCGGATAACAATTTCACACAGGAAACAGCTATGA
CCATGATTACGCCAAGCGCGCAATTAACCCTCACTAAAGGGAACAAAAGCTGGAGCTCGCCGGGATCGAA
GAAATGATGGTAAATGAAATAGGAAATCAAGGAGCATGAAGGCAAAAGACAAATATAAGGGTCGAACGAA
AAATAAAGTGAAAAGTGTTGATATGATGTATTTGGCTTTGCGGCGCCGAAAAAACGAGTTTACGCAATTG
CACAATCATGCTGACTCTGTGGCGGACCCGCGCTCTTGCCGGCCCGGCGATAACGCTGGGCGTGAGGCTG
TGCCCGGCGGAGTTTTTTGCGCCTGCATTTTCCAAGGTTTACCCTGCGCTAAGGGGCGAGATTGGAGAAG
CAATAAGAATGCCGGTTGGGGTTGCGATGATGACGACCACGACAACTGGTGTCATTATTTAAGTTGCCGA
AAGAACCTGAGTGCATTTGCAACATGAGTATACTAGAAGAATGAGCCAAGACTTGCGAGACGCGAGTTTG
CCGGTGGTGCGAACAATAGAGCGACCATGACCTTGAAGGTGAGACGCGCATAACCGCTAGAGTACTTTGA
AGAGGAAACAGCAATAGGGTTGCTACCAGTATAAATAGACAGGTACATACAACACTGGAAATGGTTGTCT
GTTTGAGTACGCTTTCAATTCATTTGGGTGTGCACTTTATTATGTTACAATATGGAAGGGAACTTTACAC
TTCTCCTATGCACATATATTAATTAAAGTCCAATGCTAGTAGAGAAGGGGGGTAACACCCCTCCGCGCTC
TTTTCCGATTTTTTTCTAAACCGTGGAATATTTCGGATATCCTTTTGTTGTTTCCGGGTGTACAATATGG
ACTTCCTCTTTTCTGGCAACCAAACCCATACATCGGGATTCCTATAATACCTTCGTTGGTCTCCCTAACA
TGTAGGTGGCGGAGGGGAGATATACAATAGAACAGATACCAGACAAGACATAATGGGCTAAACAAGACTA
CACCAATTACACTGCCTCATTGATGGTGGTACATAACGAACTAATACTGTAGCCCTAGACTTGATAGCCA
TCATCATATCGAAGTTTCACTACCCTTTTTCCATTTGCCATCTATTGAAGTAATAATAGGCGCATGCAAC
TTCTTTTCTTTTTTTTTCTTTTCTCTCTCCCCCGTTGTTGTCTCACCATATCCGCAATGACAAAAAAATG
ATGGAAGACACTAAAGGAAAAAATTAACGACAAAGACAGCACCAACAGATGTCGTTGTTCCAGAGCTGAT
GAGGGGTATCTCGAAGCACACGAAACTTTTTCCTTCCTTCATTCACGCACACTACTCTCTAATGAGCAAC
GGTATACGGCCTTCCTTCCAGTTACTTGAATTTGAAATAAAAAAAAGTTTGCTGTCTTGCTATCAAGTAT
AAATAGACCTGCAATTATTAATCTTTTGTTTCCTCGTCATTGTTCTCGTTCCCTTTCTTCCTTGTTTCTT
TTTCTGCACAATATTTCAAGCTATACCAAGCATACAATCAACTCCAAGCTTGAATTAATTCCGGGCGGAA
TGAAAGCGTTAACGTCTGGCGGCCGCGATTACAAGGACGACGATGACAAGTCTAGACTGGCGCTGAAACT
GGCGGGCCTGGATATTGGCCTGCAGGGTTCTGGAAGTGGGTCGTTGGCTACTACACTTGAACGTATTGAG
AAGAACTTTGTCATTACTGACCCAAGATTGCCAGATAATCCCATTATATTCGCGTCCGATAGTTTCTTGC
AGTTGACAGAATATAGCCGTGAAGAAATTTTGGGAAGAAACTGCAGGTTTCTACAAGGTCCTGAAACTGA
TCGCGCGACAGTGAGAAAAATTAGAGATGCCATAGATAACCAAACAGAGGTCACTGTTCAGCTGATTAAT
TATACAAAGAGTGGTAAAAAGTTCTGGAACCTCTTTCACTTGCAGCCTATGCGAGATCAGAAGGGAGATG
TCCAGTACTTTATTGGGGTTCAGTTGGATGGAACTGAGCATGTCCGAGATGCTGCCGAGAGAGAGGGAGT
CATGCTGATTAAGAAAACTGCAGAAAATATTGATATGGCGGCAAAAAGAGTCAAACTGGATGGGTCTGGA
AGTGGGTCGGGGTCCCGGGGAATGTCGAAGAACCAAAGTGTGAGTGCGTCGGAAGATGAAAAAGAAATAC
TGAATAACAACGCTGAGGGCCATAAACCTCAAAGGCTTTTTGATCAAGAGCCTGATCTCACAGAGGAAGC
ATTGACCAAATTTGAAAACTTGGATGACTGTATATATGCGAACAAGAGGATCGGAACATTTAAGAATAAT
GATTTCATGGAATGTGACTGTTATGAAGAATTCTCAGATGGCGTCAACCATGCCTGTGACGAGGATTCTG
ACTGTATCAATAGACTTACGTTGATAGAATGTGTCAACGATTTGTGTTCATCTTGTGGTAATGATTGTCA
AAATCAGAGATTTCAAAAGAAGCAGTACGCTCCGATAGCCATATTTAAAACAAAGCATAAAGGTTATGGC
GTAAGAGCCGAACAGGACATAGAAGCCAACCAGTTCATTTACGAGTACAAAGGTGAGGTGATCGAGGAGA
TGGAATTTAGAGATAGGTTAATAGACTATGACCAACGTCATTTCAAGCATTTTTATTTTATGATGTTACA
GAACGGAGAATTCATTGACGCCACAATAAAGGGTTCGTTGGCCAGATTTTGCAATCACTCTTGCAGCCCC
AATGCATATGTTAATAAATGGGTTGTTAAGGATAAGCTACGCATGGGAATATTTGCTCAAAGAAAAATTT
TAAAAGGTGAGGAAATCACTTTTGATTATAATGTGGATCGTTATGGTGCTCAAGCTCAGAAATGCTACTG
TGAGGAGCCAAATTGTATTGGGTTTCTCGGTGGTAAGACTCAAACAGATGCGGCATCTTTATTGCCCCAG
AACATCGCTGATGCCTTGGGAGTGACTGTTTCCATGGAGAAAAAATGGCTAAAGTTAAAGAAATTAAGCG
GTGAGCCAATAATAAAGAATGAAAACGAGAACATAAATATTGAATTTCTTCAATCATTGGAAGTCCAACC
TATCGACAGCCCAGTGGATGTGACGAAGATCATGAGTGTATTACTACAGCAAGATAATAAGATAATTGCA
TCCAAACTCTTGAAGAGACTTTTTACTATCGATGATGACTCTCTTCGTCATCAGGCTATCAAACTACACG
GTTACACCTGTTTTAGCAAAATGCTTAAATTGTTTATCACGGAACAACCTCAGGTAGATGGAAAAGGAAA
CGAGACTGAAGAAGATGATATAAAGTTTATAAAGGGAATTTTAGATTTTTTGTTGGAATTACCAAAGACA
ACTCGAAACGGTATTGAGTCGTCACAAATTGATAATGTAGTAAAAACTCTCCCTGCAAAGTTTCCATTTT
TAAAGCCAAACTGCGATGAGTTATTGGAGAAATGGTCGAAATTTGAAACATATAAAAGGATAACGAAGAA
AGACATAAACGTCGCAGCCAGCAAAATGATAGATTTGAGAAGGGTGAGATTACCTCCAGGCTGGGAGATC
ATTCACGAAAACGGTCGCCCATTGTATTATAATGCAGAACAGAAAACGAAACTACACTATCCACCTTCGG
GATCATCTAAGGTCTTTAGTTCAAGGTCAAATACACAAGTAAATTCTCCGAGTAGCAGTGGAATACCAAA
AACGCCTGGCGCTTTAGACTCTGGTAGTCATAAGCTGAGTGACGAAGAATATGAGGGTAGTGGTCAAAAA
AGACTGGAATACGAAAGAATTGCGCTAGAAAGAGCCAAACAAGAAGAATTGGAAAGCCTGAAGCAAAAGC
TAAAGCTTGAGAATGAAAGAAAAAGCGTTTTGGAGGATATTATAGCGGAGGCCAACAAACAGAAGGAGTT
ACAAAAGGAAGAGGCCAAAAAACTAGTGGAAGCAAAAGAGGCTAAGCGGTTGAAAAGAAAAACGGTCTCC
CAGTCCCAAAGACTAGAGCACAACTGGAATAAATTCTTTGCATCTTTTGTACCCAACTTAATAAAAAAAA
ACCCACAAAGTAAACAATTTGATCATGAAAACATTAAACAATGTGCTAAAGACATCGTGAAAATCCTAAC
TACAAAGGAACTTAAAAAAGATTCTTCAAGAGCGCCGCCTGATGACTTAACCAAAGGAAAAAGGCATAAA
GTTAAAGAATTCATAAATTCATACATGGATAAGATTATCCTCAAGAAGAAGCAAAAAAAGGCGTTGGCAT
TATCATCAGCATCAACAAGGATGTCTTCTCCTCCACCTTCAACATCATCATAAGGATCCGTCGACCTCGA
GTCATGTAATTAGTTATGTCACGCTTACATTCACGCCCTCCCCCCACATCCGCTCTAACCGAAAAGGAAG
GAGTTAGACAACCTGAAGTCTAGGTCCCTATTTATTTTTTTATAGTTATGTTAGTATTAAGAACGTTATT
TATATTTCAAATTTTTCTTTTTTTTCTGTACAGACGCGTGTACGCATGTAACATTATACTGAAAACCTTG
CTTGAGAAGGTTTTGGGACGCTCGAAGGCTTTAATTTGCGGCCGGTACCCAATTCGCCCTATAGTGAGTC
GTATTACGCGCGCTCACTGGCCGTCGTTTTACAACGTCGTGACTGGGAAAACCCTGGCGTTACCCAACTT
AATCGCCTTGCAGCACATCCCCCTTTCGCCAGCTGCATTAATGAATCGGCCAACGCGCGGGGAGAGGCGG
TTTGCGTATTGGGCGCTCTTCCGCTTCCTCGCTCACTGACTCGCTGCGCTCGGTCGTTCGGCTGCGGCGA
GCGGTATCAGCTCACTCAAAGGCGGTAATACGGTTATCCACAGAATCAGGGGATAACGCAGGAAAGAACA
TGTGAGCAAAAGGCCAGCAAAAGGCCAGGAACCGTAAAAAGGCCGCGTTGCTGGCGTTTTTCCATAGGCT
CCGCCCCCCTGACGAGCATCACAAAAATCGACGCTCAAGTCAGAGGTGGCGAAACCCGACAGGACTATAA
AGATACCAGGCGTTTCCCCCTGGAAGCTCCCTCGTGCGCTCTCCTGTTCCGACCCTGCCGCTTACCGGAT
ACCTGTCCGCCTTTCTCCCTTCGGGAAGCGTGGCGCTTTCTCATAGCTCACGCTGTAGGTATCTCAGTTC
GGTGTAGGTCGTTCGCTCCAAGCTGGGCTGTGTGCACGAACCCCCCGTTCAGCCCGACCGCTGCGCCTTA
TCCGGTAACTATCGTCTTGAGTCCAACCCGGTAAGACACGACTTATCGCCACTGGCAGCAGCCACTGGTA
ACAGGATTAGCAGAGCGAGGTATGTAGGCGGTGCTACAGAGTTCTTGAAGTGGTGGCCTAACTACGGCTA
CACTAGAAGAACAGTATTTGGTATCTGCGCTCTGCTGAAGCCAGTTACCTTCGGAAAAAGAGTTGGTAGC
TCTTGATCCGGCAAACAAACCACCGCTGGTAGCGGTGGTTTTTTTGTTTGCAAGCAGCAGATTACGCGCA
GAAAAAAAGGATCTCAAGAAGATCCTTTGATCTTTTCTACGGGGTCTGACGCTCAGTGGAACGAAAACTC
ACGTTAAGGGATTTTGGTCATGAGATTATCAAAAAGGATCTTCACCTAGATCCTTTTAAATTAAAAATGA
AGTTTTAAATCAATCTAAAGTATATATGAGTAAACTTGGTCTGACAGTTACCAATGCTTAATCAGTGAGG
CACCTATCTCAGCGATCTGTCTATTTCGTTCATCCATAGTTGCCTGACTCCCCGTCGTGTAGATAACTAC
GATACGGGAGGGCTTACCATCTGGCCCCAGTGCTGCAATGATACCGCGAGACCCACGCTCACCGGCTCCA
GATTTATCAGCAATAAACCAGCCAGCCGGAAGGGCCGAGCGCAGAAGTGGTCCTGCAACTTTATCCGCCT
CCATCCAGTCTATTAATTGTTGCCGGGAAGCTAGAGTAAGTAGTTCGCCAGTTAATAGTTTGCGCAACGT
TGTTGCCATTGCTACAGGCATCGTGGTGTCACGCTCGTCGTTTGGTATGGCTTCATTCAGCTCCGGTTCC
CAACGATCAAGGCGAGTTACATGATCCCCCATGTTGTGCAAAAAAGCGGTTAGCTCCTTCGGTCCTCCGA
TCGTTGTCAGAAGTAAGTTGGCCGCAGTGTTATCACTCATGGTTATGGCAGCACTGCATAATTCTCTTAC
TGTCATGCCATCCGTAAGATGCTTTTCTGTGACTGGTGAGTACTCAACCAAGTCATTCTGAGAATAGTGT
ATGCGGCGACCGAGTTGCTCTTGCCCGGCGTCAATACGGGATAATACCGCGCCACATAGCAGAACTTTAA
AAGTGCTCATCATTGGAAAACGTTCTTCGGGGCGAAAACTCTCAAGGATCTTACCGCTGTTGAGATCCAG
TTCGATGTAACCCACTCGTGCACCCAACTGATCTTCAGCATCTTTTACTTTCACCAGCGTTTCTGGGTGA
GCAAAAACAGGAAGGCAAAATGCCGCAAAAAAGGGAATAAGGGCGACACGGAAATGTTGAATACTCATAC
TCTTCCTTTTTCAATATTATTGAAGCATTTATCAGGGTTATTGTCTCATGAGCGGATACATATTTGAATG
TATTTAGAAAAATAAACAAATAGGGGTTCCGCGCACATTTCCCCGAAAAGTGCCACCTGACGTCTAAGAA
ACCATTATTATCATGACATTAACCTATAAAAATAGGCGTATCACGAGGCCCTTTCGTCTTCAAGAATTAA
CTGTGGGAATACTCAGGTATCGTAAGATGCAAGAGTTCGAATCTCTTAGCAACCATTATTTTTTTCCTCA
ACATAACGAGAACACACAGGGGCGCTATCGCACAGAATCAAATTCGATGACTGGAAATTTTTTGTTAATT
TCAGAGGTCGCCTGACGCATATACCTTTTTCAACTGAAAAATTGGGAGAAAAAGGAAAGGTGAGAGCGCC
GGAACCGGCTTTTCATATAGAATAGAGAAGCGTTCATGACTAAATGCTTGCATCACAATACTTGAAGTTG
ACAATATTATTTAAGGACCTATTGTTTTTTCCAATAGGTGGTTAGCAATCGTCTTACTTTCTAACTTTTC
TTACCTTTTACATTTCAGCAATATATATATATATTTCAAGGATATACCATTCTAATGTCTGCCCCTAAGA
AGATCGTCGTTTTGCCAGGTGACCACGTTGGTCAAGAAATCACAGCCGAAGCCATTAAGGTTCTTAAAGC
TATTTCTGATGTTCGTTCCAATGTCAAGTTCGATTTCGAAAATCATTTAATTGGTGGTGCTGCTATCGAT
GCTACAGGTGTTCCACTTCCAGATGAGGCGCTGGAAGCCTCCAAGAAGGCTGATGCCGTTTTGTTAGGTG
CTGTGGGTGGTCCTAAATGGGGTACAGGTAGTGTTAGACCTGAACAAGGTTTACTAAAAATCCGTAAAGA
ACTTCAATTGTACGCCAACTTAAGACCATGTAACTTTGCATCCGACTCTCTTTTAGACTTATCTCCAATC
AAGCCACAATTTGCTAAAGGTACTGACTTCGTTGTTGTCAGAGAATTAGTGGGAGGTATTTACTTTGGTA
AGAGAAAGGAAGACGATGGTGATGGTGTCGCTTGGGATAGTGAACAATACACCGTTCCAGAAGTGCAAAG
AATCACAAGAATGGCCGCTTTCATGGCCCTACAACATGAGCCACCATTGCCTATTTGGTCCTTGGATAAA
GCTAATGTTTTGGCCTCTTCAAGATTATGGAGAAAAACTGTGGAGGAAACCATCAAGAACGAATTTCCTA
CATTGAAGGTTCAACATCAATTGATTGATTCTGCCGCCATGATCCTAGTTAAGAACCCAACCCACCTAAA
TGGTATTATAATCACCAGCAACATGTTTGGTGATATCATCTCCGATGAAGCCTCCGTTATCCCAGGTTCC
TTGGGTTTGTTGCCATCTGCGTCCTTGGCCTCTTTGCCAGACAAGAACACCGCATTTGGTTTGTACGAAC
CATGCCACGGTTCTGCTCCAGATTTGCCAAAGAATAAGGTCAACCCTATCGCCACTATCTTGTCTGCTGC
AATGATGTTGAAATTGTCATTGAACTTGCCTGAAGAAGGTAAGGCCATTGAAGATGCAGTTAAAAAGGTT
TTGGATGCAGGTATCAGAACTGGTGATTTAGGTGGTTCCAACAGTACCACCGAAGTCGGTGATGCTGTCG
CCGAAGAAGTTAAGAAAATCCTTGCTTAAAAAGATTCTCTTTTTTTATGATATTTGTACATAAACTTTAT
AAATGAAATTCATAATAGAAACGACACGAAATTACAAAATGGAATATGTTCATAGGGTAGAATTAATTCT
CATGTTTGACAGCTTATCATCGATCGTCCAACTGCATGGAGATGAGTCGTGGCAAGAATACCAAGAGTTC
CTCGGTTTGCCAGTTATTAAAAGACTCGTATTTCCAAAAGACTGCAACATACTACTCAGTGCAGCTTCAC
AGAAACCTCATTCGTTTATTCCCTTGTTTGATTCAGAAGCAGGTGGGACAGGTGAACTTTTGGATTGGAA
CTCGATTTCTGACTGGGTTGGAAGGCAAGAGAGCCCCGAGAGCTTACATTTTATGTTAGCTGGTGGACTG
ACGCCAGAAAATGTTGGTGATGCGCTTAGATTAAATGGCGTTATTGGTGTTGATGTAAGCGGAGGTGTGG
AGACAAATGGTGTAAAAGACTCTAACAAAATAGCAAATTTCGTCAAAAATGCTAAGAAATAGGTTATTAC
TGAGTAGTATTTATTTAAGTATTGTTTGTGCACTTGCCTGCAAGCCTTTTGAAAAGCAAGCATAAAAGAT
CTAAACATAAAATCTGTAAAATAACAAGATGTAAAGATAATGCTAAATCATTTGGCTTTTTGATTGATTG
TACAGGAAAATATACATCGCAGGGGGTTGACTTTTACCATTTCACCGCAATGGAATCAAACTTGTTGAAG
AGAATGTTCACAGGCGCATACGCTACAATGACCCGATTCTTGCTAGCCTTTTCTCGGTCTTGCAAACAAC
CGCCGGCAGCTTAGTATATAAATACACATGTACATACCTCTCTCCGTATCCTCGTAATCATTTTCTTGTA
TTTATCGTCTTTTCGCTGTAAAAACTTTATCACACTTATCTCAAATACACTTATTAACCGCTTTTACTAT
TATCTTCTACGCTGACAGTAATATCAAACAGTGACACATATTAAACACAGTGGTTTCTTTGCATAAACAC
CATCAGCCTCAAGTCGTCAAGTAAAGATTTCGTGTTCATGCAGATAGATAACAATCTATATGTTGATAAT
TAGCGTTGCCTCATCAATGCGAGATCCGTTTAACCGGACCCTAGTGCACTTACCCCACGTTCGGTCCACT
GTGTGCCGAACATGCTCCTTCACTATTTTAACATGTGGAATTAATTCTCATGTTTGACAGCTTATCATCG
AACTCTAAGAGGTGATACTTATTTACTGTAAAACTGTGACGATAAAACCGGAAGGAAGAATAAGAAAACT
CGAACTGATCTATAATGCCTATTTTCTGTAAAGAGTTTAAGCTATGAAAGCCTCGGCATTTTGGCCGCTC
CTAGGTAGTGCTTTTTTTCCAAGGACAAAACAGTTTCTTTTTCTTGAGCAGGTTTTATGTTTCGGTAATC
ATAAACAATAAATAAATTATTTCATTTATGTTTAAAAATAAAAAATAAAAAAGTATTTTAAATTTTTAAA
AAAGTTGATTATAAGCATGTGACCTTTTGCAAGCAATTAAATTTTGCAATTTGTGATTTAGGCAAAAGTT
ACTATTTCTGGCTCGTGTAATATATGTATGCTAATGTGAACTTTTACAAAGTCGATATGGACTTAGTCAA
AAGAAATTTTCTTAAAAATATATAGCACTAGCCAATTTAGCACTTCTTTATGAGATATATTATAGACTTT
ATTAAGCCAGATTTGTGTATTATATGTATTTACCCGGCGAATCATGGACATACATTCTGAAATAGGTAAT
ATTCTCTATGGTGAGACAGCATAGATAACCTAGGATACAAGTTAAAAGCTAGTACTGTTTTGCAGTAATT
TTTTTCTTTTTTATAAGAATGTTACCACCTAAATAAGTTATAAAGTCAATAGTTAAGTTTGATATTTGAT
TGTAAAATACCGTAATATATTTGCATGATCAAAAGGCTCAATGTTGACTAGCCAGCATGTCAACCACTAT
ATTGATCACCGATATTAGGACTTCCACACCAACTAGTAATATGACAATAAATTCAAGATATTCTTCATGA
GAATGGCCCAGCGATTATGCGGTGTGAAATACCGCACAGATGCGTAAGGAGAAAATACCGCATCAGGCGC
CATTCGCCATTCAGGCTGCGCAAC
